Addgene plasmid #64901: TetO-FUW-NfiA
Purpose: Inducible expression of murine CDS encoding for NfiA. Toghther with TetO-FUW-Sox9 and TetO-FUW-NfiB allows reprograming into iAstro. cells.
Depositing lab: Vania Broccoli. Depositing organization: Ospedale San Raffaele. Publication: Direct conversion of fibroblasts into functional astrocytes by defined transcription factors. Caiazzo M, Giannelli S, Valente P, Lignani G, Carissimo A, Sessa A, Colasante G, Bartolomeo R, Massimino L, Ferroni S, Settembre C, Benfenati F, Broccoli V. Stem Cell Reports. 2015 Jan 13;4(1):25-36. doi: 10.1016/j.stemcr.2014.12.002. Epub 2014 Dec 31. PubMed 25556566.
Backbone
  Vector backbone: TetO-FUW
  Backbone size w/o insert (bp): 8421
  Total vector size (bp): 9971
  Vector type: Mammalian Expression, Lentiviral
Growth in bacteria
  Bacterial resistance: Ampicillin, 100 μg/mL
  Growth temperature: 37°C
  Growth strain: Stbl3
  Copy number: High Copy
Gene/Insert
  Gene/Insert name: Nfia (alt name: Ctf)
  Species: M. musculus (mouse)
  Insert size (bp): 1558
  GenBank ID: 18027
  Entrez Gene: Nfia (a.k.a. 1110047K16Rik, 9430022M17Rik, CTF, NF1-A, NF1A)
  Promoter: TetO
  Cloning method: Restriction Enzyme; 5′ cloning site Hpa (destroyed during cloning); 3′ cloning site Nhe (not destroyed)
  Sequencing primers: 5′ GCAGAGCTCGTTTAGTGAACCGTC; 3′ AGCAGCGTATCCACATAGCG
Resource information
  A portion of this plasmid was derived from a plasmid made by: NfiA coding was kindly Provided by Dr G. Messina
Terms and licenses: Academic/Nonprofit Terms; Industry Terms: Not Available to Industry
How to cite: TetO-FUW-NfiA was a gift from Vania Broccoli (Addgene plasmid # 64901 ; http://n2t.net/addgene:64901 ; RRID:Addgene_64901)
