[The description below was written by a language model from this plasmid's Addgene catalogue record and pLannotate feature annotations shown in this document.]
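Description:
TetO-FUW-NfiA is a lentiviral transfer plasmid of about 10 kb, built on the TetO-FUW backbone, for tetracycline-inducible expression of the mouse transcription factor Nfia (nuclear factor I/A) in mammalian cells. It is maintained in E. coli through a high-copy ColE1/pUC-type origin with ampicillin resistance. The backbone also carries an f1 origin and a bleomycin/Zeocin resistance gene placed behind both SV40 and EM7 promoters. That cassette lies outside the LTR-flanked region, so it would not be carried into the packaged viral genome.

The viral portion has a CMV enhancer/promoter fused to a truncated HIV-1 5' LTR, which drives genomic RNA production in packaging cells. This is followed by the Ψ packaging signal with a gag fragment, the Rev response element for nuclear export of the unspliced RNA, and the cPPT/CTS. The internal expression cassette consists of a tetracycline response element with seven tetO repeats joined to a minimal CMV promoter, upstream of the roughly 1.5 kb Nfia coding sequence. The annotation tool matched this coding sequence to the rat orthologue, whereas the catalogue record lists the insert as murine. A WPRE follows the insert to enhance transcript expression, then the 3' LTR and a bGH polyadenylation signal. No epitope tag or reporter is annotated. Transcription from the TetO promoter depends on a tetracycline-controlled transactivator, which this plasmid does not encode and which must be supplied separately.

According to the depositor, the vector is used together with the companion constructs TetO-FUW-Sox9 and TetO-FUW-NfiB to directly reprogram fibroblasts into induced astrocytes (iAstro cells).
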