Features (pLannotate 1.2.2; 32 found; start..end, strand, type, name):
      7..386     +  enhancer       CMV enhancer: human cytomegalovirus immediate early enhancer
    387..586     +  promoter       CMV promoter: human cytomegalovirus (CMV) immediate early promoter
    604..784     +  LTR            5' LTR (truncated): truncated 5' long terminal repeat (LTR) from HIV-1
    831..956     +  misc_feature   HIV-1 Ψ: packaging signal of human immunodeficiency virus type 1
    940..1303    +  CDS            HIV-1 gag (fragment): gag protein from human immunodeficiency virus 1; gag
   1449..1682    +  misc_feature   RRE: The Rev response element (RRE) of HIV-1 allows for Rev-dependent mRNA export from the nucleus to the cytoplasm.
   2059..2159    +  CDS            Rev (fragment): human immunodeficiency virus 1 (HIV-1) Rev protein; rev; enhances nuclear export of unspliced and incompletely spliced viral mRNAs
   2209..2326    +  misc_feature   cPPT/CTS: central polypurine tract and central termination sequence of HIV-1
   2383..2653    +  protein_bind   tetracycline response element: contains seven copies of the tetracycline operator tetO tetracycline repressor TetR
   2664..2681    +  misc_feature   MCS (fragment): pUC18/19 multiple cloning site
   2686..2723    +  promoter       minimal CMV promoter: human cytomegalovirus (CMV) immediate early promoter
   2832..4358    +  CDS            Nfia: NFIA_RAT - Also known as Nf1l21. Experimental evidence at protein level: Swiss-Prot protein existence level 1. Recognizes and binds the palindromic sequence 5'- TTGGCNNNNNGCCAA-3' present in viral and cellular promoters and in the origin of replication of adenovirus type 2. These proteins are individually capable of activating transcription and replication. From Rattus norvegicus (Rat).
   4409..4432    +  misc_feature   MCS (fragment): pBluescript multiple cloning site
   4432..5020    +  misc_feature   WPRE: woodchuck hepatitis virus posttranscriptional regulatory element
   4957..5538    +  CDS            nef (fragment): NEF_HV1H2 - Experimental evidence at protein level: Swiss-Prot protein existence level 1. Extracellular Nef protein targets CD4(+) T-lymphocytes for apoptosis by interacting with CXCR4 surface receptors. From Human immunodeficiency virus type 1 group M subtype B (isolate HXB2) (HIV-1).
   5545..5725    +  LTR            5' LTR (truncated): truncated 5' long terminal repeat (LTR) from HIV-1
   5757..5981    +  polyA_signal   bGH poly(A) signal: bovine growth hormone polyadenylation signal
   5985..6006    +  promoter       SV40 promoter (fragment): SV40 enhancer and early promoter
   6027..6455    +  rep_origin     f1 ori (sequence partly withheld): f1 bacteriophage origin of replication; arrow indicates direction of (+) strand synthesis
   6469..6798    +  promoter       SV40 promoter: SV40 enhancer and early promoter
   6846..6893    +  promoter       EM7 promoter: synthetic bacterial promoter&nbsp
   6912..7286    +  CDS            BleoR: antibiotic-binding protein; Sh ble from Streptoalloteichus hindustanus; confers resistance to bleomycin, phleomycin, and Zeocin™
   7296..7421    +  CDS            ble (fragment): BLE_KLEPN - Experimental evidence at protein level: Swiss-Prot protein existence level 1. Binding protein with a strong affinity to the bleomycin family of antibiotics. Binds to CL990; an antimitotic-antibiotic compound. From Klebsiella pneumoniae.
   7416..7537    +  polyA_signal   SV40 poly(A) signal: SV40 polyadenylation signal
   7610..7626    -  protein_bind   lac operator: The lac repressor binds to the lac operator to inhibit transcription in E. coli. This inhibition can be relieved by adding lactose or isopropyl-β-D-thiogalactopyranoside (IPTG). lac repressor encoded by lacI
   7634..7664    -  promoter       lac promoter: promoter for the E. coli lac operon
   7679..7700    -  protein_bind   CAP binding site: CAP binding activates transcription in the presence of cAMP. E. coli catabolite activator protein
   7713..7805    -  CDS            lacI (fragment): lac repressor; lacI; The lac repressor binds to the lac operator to inhibit transcription in E. coli. This inhibition can be relieved by adding lactose or isopropyl-β-D-thiogalactopyranoside (IPTG).
   7988..8576    -  rep_origin     ori: high-copy-number ColE1/pMB1/pBR322/pUC origin of replication
   8747..9607    -  CDS            AmpR: β-lactamase; bla; confers resistance to ampicillin, carbenicillin, and related antibiotics
   9608..9712    -  promoter       AmpR promoter: bla
   9771..9823    -  misc_feature   bom (fragment): basis of mobility region from pBR322
>Addgene plasmid #64901 | TetO-FUW-NfiA | depositor full sequence | sequence record 109654 | TetO-FUW-NfiA sequence 9971 bps
CGCGTTGACATTGATTATTGACTAGTTATTAATAGTAATCAATTACGGGGTCATTAGTTCATAGCCCATA
TATGGAGTTCCGCGTTACATAACTTACGGTAAATGGCCCGCCTGGCTGACCGCCCAACGACCCCCGCCCA
TTGACGTCAATAATGACGTATGTTCCCATAGTAACGCCAATAGGGACTTTCCATTGACGTCAATGGGTGG
AGTATTTACGGTAAACTGCCCACTTGGCAGTACATCAAGTGTATCATATGCCAAGTACGCCCCCTATTGA
CGTCAATGACGGTAAATGGCCCGCCTGGCATTATGCCCAGTACATGACCTTATGGGACTTTCCTACTTGG
CAGTACATCTACGTATTAGTCATCGCTATTACCATGGTGATGCGGTTTTGGCAGTACATCAATGGGCGTG
GATAGCGGTTTGACTCACGGGGATTTCCAAGTCTCCACCCCATTGACGTCAATGGGAGTTTGTTTTGGCA
CCAAAATCAACGGGACTTTCCAAAATGTCGTAACAACTCCGCCCCATTGACGCAAATGGGCGGTAGGCGT
GTACGGTGGGAGGTCTATATAAGCAGCGCGTTTTGCCTGTACTGGGTCTCTCTGGTTAGACCAGATCTGA
GCCTGGGAGCTCTCTGGCTAACTAGGGAACCCACTGCTTAAGCCTCAATAAAGCTTGCCTTGAGTGCTTC
AAGTAGTGTGTGCCCGTCTGTTGTGTGACTCTGGTAACTAGAGATCCCTCAGACCCTTTTAGTCAGTGTG
GAAAATCTCTAGCAGTGGCGCCCGAACAGGGACTTGAAAGCGAAAGGGAAACCAGAGGAGCTCTCTCGAC
GCAGGACTCGGCTTGCTGAAGCGCGCACGGCAAGAGGCGAGGGGCGGCGACTGGTGAGTACGCCAAAAAT
TTTGACTAGCGGAGGCTAGAAGGAGAGAGATGGGTGCGAGAGCGTCAGTATTAAGCGGGGGAGAATTAGA
TCGCGATGGGAAAAAATTCGGTTAAGGCCAGGGGGAAAGAAAAAATATAAATTAAAACATATAGTATGGG
CAAGCAGGGAGCTAGAACGATTCGCAGTTAATCCTGGCCTGTTAGAAACATCAGAAGGCTGTAGACAAAT
ACTGGGACAGCTACAACCATCCCTTCAGACAGGATCAGAAGAACTTAGATCATTATATAATACAGTAGCA
ACCCTCTATTGTGTGCATCAAAGGATAGAGATAAAAGACACCAAGGAAGCTTTAGACAAGATAGAGGAAG
AGCAAAACAAAAGTAAGACCACCGCACAGCAAGCGGCCGCTGATCTTCAGACCTGGAGGAGGAGATATGA
GGGACAATTGGAGAAGTGAATTATATAAATATAAAGTAGTAAAAATTGAACCATTAGGAGTAGCACCCAC
CAAGGCAAAGAGAAGAGTGGTGCAGAGAGAAAAAAGAGCAGTGGGAATAGGAGCTTTGTTCCTTGGGTTC
TTGGGAGCAGCAGGAAGCACTATGGGCGCAGCGTCAATGACGCTGACGGTACAGGCCAGACAATTATTGT
CTGGTATAGTGCAGCAGCAGAACAATTTGCTGAGGGCTATTGAGGCGCAACAGCATCTGTTGCAACTCAC
AGTCTGGGGCATCAAGCAGCTCCAGGCAAGAATCCTGGCTGTGGAAAGATACCTAAAGGATCAACAGCTC
CTGGGGATTTGGGGTTGCTCTGGAAAACTCATTTGCACCACTGCTGTGCCTTGGAATGCTAGTTGGAGTA
ATAAATCTCTGGAACAGATTTGGAATCACACGACCTGGATGGAGTGGGACAGAGAAATTAACAATTACAC
AAGCTTAATACACTCCTTAATTGAAGAATCGCAAAACCAGCAAGAAAAGAATGAACAAGAATTATTGGAA
TTAGATAAATGGGCAAGTTTGTGGAATTGGTTTAACATAACAAATTGGCTGTGGTATATAAAATTATTCA
TAATGATAGTAGGAGGCTTGGTAGGTTTAAGAATAGTTTTTGCTGTACTTTCTATAGTGAATAGAGTTAG
GCAGGGATATTCACCATTATCGTTTCAGACCCACCTCCCAACCCCGAGGGGACCCGACAGGCCCGAAGGA
ATAGAAGAAGAAGGTGGAGAGAGAGACAGAGACAGATCCATTCGATTAGTGAACGGATCGGCACTGCGTG
CGCCAATTCTGCAGACAAATGGCAGTATTCATCCACAATTTTAAAAGAAAAGGGGGGATTGGGGGGTACA
GTGCAGGGGAAAGAATAGTAGACATAATAGCAACAGACATACAAACTAAAGAATTACAAAAACAAATTAC
AAAAATTCAAAATTTTCGGGTTTATTACAGGGACAGCAGAGATCCAGTTTGGTTAGATCTCGAGTTTACC
ACTCCCTATCAGTGATAGAGAAAAGTGAAAGTCGAGTTTACCACTCCCTATCAGTGATAGAGAAAAGTGA
AAGTCGAGTTTACCACTCCCTATCAGTGATAGAGAAAAGTGAAAGTCGAGTTTACCACTCCCTATCAGTG
ATAGAGAAAAGTGAAAGTCGAGTTTACCACTCCCTATCAGTGATAGAGAAAAGTGAAAGTCGAGTTTACC
ACTCCCTATCAGTGATAGAGAAAAGTGAAAGTCGAGTTTACCACTCCCTATCAGTGATAGAGAAAAGTGA
AAGTCGAGCTCGGTACCCGGGTCGAGTAGGCGTGTACGGTGGGAGGCCTATATAAGCAGAGCTCGTTTAG
TGAACCGTCAGATCGCCTGGAGACGCCATCCACGCTGTTTTGACCTCCATAGAAGACACCGGGACCGATC
CAGCCTCCGCGGCCCCGAATTCGTTGGGCCGATGTATTCTCCGCTCTGTCTCACCCAGGATGAGTTTCAT
CCTTTCATTGAAGCACTTCTGCCCCATGTCCGCGCCTTCGCCTACACATGGTTCAACCTGCAGGCCCGAA
AGCGGAAATACTTCAAAAAACATGAGAAGCGCATGTCGAAAGAAGAGGAGAGGGCCGTGAAGGATGAACT
GCTAAGCGAGAAGCCCGAGGTCAAGCAGAAGTGGGCTTCCCGACTTCTGGCCAAGTTACGGAAAGATATC
CGACCCGAGTACCGAGAGGATTTTGTTCTTACAGTTACAGGGAAAAAACCTCCATGCTGTGTTCTTTCCA
ACCCTGATCAGAAAGGCAAGATGCGGAGAATTGACTGCCTCCGCCAGGCAGATAAAGTATGGAGGTTGGA
CCTCGTCATGGTGATCTTGTTCAAAGGTATTCCGCTGGAAAGTACTGATGGCGAGCGCCTTGTAAAGAGT
CCACAGTGCTCTAATCCAGGGCTCTGTGTCCAGCCCCATCACATAGGGGTTTCTGTAAAGGAACTCGATT
TATATTTGGCATACTTTGTACATGCAGCAGATTCAAGTCAATCTGAAAGTCCCAGCCAGCCAAGTGAAGC
TGACATTAAGGACCAGCCAGAAAATGGACATTTGGGCTTCCAGGACAGCTTTGTCACATCAGGTGTTTTC
AGTGTGACTGAGCTAGTAAGAGTGTCACAAACACCAATAGCTGCAGGAACCGGCCCCAATTTTTCTCTCT
CTGATTTGGAAAGTTCTTCATACTACAGCATGAGTCCAGGAGCAATGAGGAGGTCTCTGCCCAGCACATC
CTCTACCAGCTCTACAAAGCGCCTCAAGTCTGTGGAGGATGAAATGGACAGTCCTGGTGAAGAACCATTT
TACACAGGCCAAGGGCGCTCCCCAGGGAGTGGCAGCCAGTCCAGTGGATGGCATGAAGTAGAGCCAGGCT
TGCCATCTCCAAGCACACTGAAGAAGTCTGAGAAGTCTGGTTTCAGCAGCCCCTCCCCTTCGCAGACCTC
CTCCCTGGGAACAGCATTCACACAGCATCACCGACCTGTCATTACAGGACCCAGAGCAAGTCCACATGCG
ACGCCATCGACTCTCCACTTTCCAACGTCACCCATCATCCAGCAGCCTGGGCCTTACTTCTCACACCCAG
CCATCCGTTACCACCCTCAGGAGACGCTGAAAGAGTTTGTCCAACTTGTCTGTCCTGATGCTGGTCAGCA
AGCTGGACAGGTGGGGTTCCTCAATCCCAATGGAAGCAGTCAAGGCAAGGTGCACAACCCATTCCTCCCC
ACCCCAATGTTGCCGCCGCCGCCACCACCACCGATGGCCAGGCCTGTGCCTCTGCCCATGCCAGACACCA
AGCCTCCAACCACATCAACAGAAGGAGGTGCAGCCTCCCCCACCTCACCGACCTACTCGACACCCAGCAC
CTCCCCCGCAAACCGATTCGTCAGTGTTGGACCACGGGATCCAAGCTTTGTAAATATCCCTCAACAGACA
CAGTCCTGGTACCTGGGATAAAGTGCAGCATCCCGCTAGCACCGGTGTCGACTCTAGATAAAGCGCTCAA
TTCGATATCAAGCTTATCGATAATCAACCTCTGGATTACAAAATTTGTGAAAGATTGACTGGTATTCTTA
ACTATGTTGCTCCTTTTACGCTATGTGGATACGCTGCTTTAATGCCTTTGTATCATGCTATTGCTTCCCG
TATGGCTTTCATTTTCTCCTCCTTGTATAAATCCTGGTTGCTGTCTCTTTATGAGGAGTTGTGGCCCGTT
GTCAGGCAACGTGGCGTGGTGTGCACTGTGTTTGCTGACGCAACCCCCACTGGTTGGGGCATTGCCACCA
CCTGTCAGCTCCTTTCCGGGACTTTCGCTTTCCCCCTCCCTATTGCCACGGCGGAACTCATCGCCGCCTG
CCTTGCCCGCTGCTGGACAGGGGCTCGGCTGTTGGGCACTGACAATTCCGTGGTGTTGTCGGGGAAATCA
TCGTCCTTTCCTTGGCTGCTCGCCTGTGTTGCCACCTGGATTCTGCGCGGGACGTCCTTCTGCTACGTCC
CTTCGGCCCTCAATCCAGCGGACCTTCCTTCCCGCGGCCTGCTGCCGGCTCTGCGGCCTCTTCCGCGTCT
TCGCCTTCGCCCTCAGACGAGTCGGATCTCCCTTTGGGCCGCCTCCCCGCATCGATACCGTCGACCTCGA
GACCTAGAAAAACATGGAGCAATCACAAGTAGCAATACAGCAGCTACCAATGCTGATTGTGCCTGGCTAG
AAGCACAAGAGGAGGAGGAGGTGGGTTTTCCAGTCACACCTCAGGTACCTTTAAGACCAATGACTTACAA
GGCAGCTGTAGATCTTAGCCACTTTTTAAAAGAAAAGGGGGGACTGGAAGGGCTAATTCACTCCCAACGA
AGACAAGATATCCTTGATCTGTGGATCTACCACACACAAGGCTACTTCCCTGATTGGCAGAACTACACAC
CAGGGCCAGGGATCAGATATCCACTGACCTTTGGATGGTGCTACAAGCTAGTACCAGTTGAGCAAGAGAA
GGTAGAAGAAGCCAATGAAGGAGAGAACACCCGCTTGTTACACCCTGTGAGCCTGCATGGGATGGATGAC
CCGGAGAGAGAAGTATTAGAGTGGAGGTTTGACAGCCGCCTAGCATTTCATCACATGGCCCGAGAGCTGC
ATCCGGACTGTACTGGGTCTCTCTGGTTAGACCAGATCTGAGCCTGGGAGCTCTCTGGCTAACTAGGGAA
CCCACTGCTTAAGCCTCAATAAAGCTTGCCTTGAGTGCTTCAAGTAGTGTGTGCCCGTCTGTTGTGTGAC
TCTGGTAACTAGAGATCCCTCAGACCCTTTTAGTCAGTGTGGAAAATCTCTAGCAGGGCCCGTTTAAACC
CGCTGATCAGCCTCGACTGTGCCTTCTAGTTGCCAGCCATCTGTTGTTTGCCCCTCCCCCGTGCCTTCCT
TGACCCTGGAAGGTGCCACTCCCACTGTCCTTTCCTAATAAAATGAGGAAATTGCATCGCATTGTCTGAG
TAGGTGTCATTCTATTCTGGGGGGTGGGGTGGGGCAGGACAGCAAGGGGGAGGATTGGGAAGACAATAGC
AGGCATGCTGGGGATGCGGTGGGCTCTATGGCTTCTGAGGCGGAAAGAACCAGCTGGGGCTCTAGGGGGT
ATCCCC
[124 nt withheld, positions 6027-6150]
C
[91 nt withheld, positions 6152-6242]
A
[49 nt withheld, positions 6244-6292]
CCTTTGACGTTGGAGTCCACGTTCTTT
[37 nt withheld, positions 6320-6356]
ACCCTATCTCGGTCTATTCTTTTGATTTATAAGGGATTTTGCCGATTTCGGCCTATTGGTTAAAAAATGA
GCTGATTTAACAAAAATTTAACGCGAATTAATTCTGTGGAATGTGTGTCAGTTAGGGTGTGGAAAGTCCC
CAGGCTCCCCAGCAGGCAGAAGTATGCAAAGCATGCATCTCAATTAGTCAGCAACCAGGTGTGGAAAGTC
CCCAGGCTCCCCAGCAGGCAGAAGTATGCAAAGCATGCATCTCAATTAGTCAGCAACCATAGTCCCGCCC
CTAACTCCGCCCATCCCGCCCCTAACTCCGCCCAGTTCCGCCCATTCTCCGCCCCATGGCTGACTAATTT
TTTTTATTTATGCAGAGGCCGAGGCCGCCTCTGCCTCTGAGCTATTCCAGAAGTAGTGAGGAGGCTTTTT
TGGAGGCCTAGGCTTTTGCAAAAAGCTCCCGGGAGCTTGTATATCCATTTTCGGATCTGATCAGCACGTG
TTGACAATTAATCATCGGCATAGTATATCGGCATAGTATAATACGACAAGGTGAGGAACTAAACCATGGC
CAAGTTGACCAGTGCCGTTCCGGTGCTCACCGCGCGCGACGTCGCCGGAGCGGTCGAGTTCTGGACCGAC
CGGCTCGGGTTCTCCCGGGACTTCGTGGAGGACGACTTCGCCGGTGTGGTCCGGGACGACGTGACCCTGT
TCATCAGCGCGGTCCAGGACCAGGTGGTGCCGGACAACACCCTGGCCTGGGTGTGGGTGCGCGGCCTGGA
CGAGCTGTACGCCGAGTGGTCGGAGGTCGTGTCCACGAACTTCCGGGACGCCTCCGGGCCGGCCATGACC
GAGATCGGCGAGCAGCCGTGGGGGCGGGAGTTCGCCCTGCGCGACCCGGCCGGCAACTGCGTGCACTTCG
TGGCCGAGGAGCAGGACTGACACGTGCTACGAGATTTCGATTCCACCGCCGCCTTCTATGAAAGGTTGGG
CTTCGGAATCGTTTTCCGGGACGCCGGCTGGATGATCCTCCAGCGCGGGGATCTCATGCTGGAGTTCTTC
GCCCACCCCAACTTGTTTATTGCAGCTTATAATGGTTACAAATAAAGCAATAGCATCACAAATTTCACAA
ATAAAGCATTTTTTTCACTGCATTCTAGTTGTGGTTTGTCCAAACTCATCAATGTATCTTATCATGTCTG
TATACCGTCGACCTCTAGCTAGAGCTTGGCGTAATCATGGTCATAGCTGTTTCCTGTGTGAAATTGTTAT
CCGCTCACAATTCCACACAACATACGAGCCGGAAGCATAAAGTGTAAAGCCTGGGGTGCCTAATGAGTGA
GCTAACTCACATTAATTGCGTTGCGCTCACTGCCCGCTTTCCAGTCGGGAAACCTGTCGTGCCAGCTGCA
TTAATGAATCGGCCAACGCGCGGGGAGAGGCGGTTTGCGTATTGGGCGCTCTTCCGCTTCCTCGCTCACT
GACTCGCTGCGCTCGGTCGTTCGGCTGCGGCGAGCGGTATCAGCTCACTCAAAGGCGGTAATACGGTTAT
CCACAGAATCAGGGGATAACGCAGGAAAGAACATGTGAGCAAAAGGCCAGCAAAAGGCCAGGAACCGTAA
AAAGGCCGCGTTGCTGGCGTTTTTCCATAGGCTCCGCCCCCCTGACGAGCATCACAAAAATCGACGCTCA
AGTCAGAGGTGGCGAAACCCGACAGGACTATAAAGATACCAGGCGTTTCCCCCTGGAAGCTCCCTCGTGC
GCTCTCCTGTTCCGACCCTGCCGCTTACCGGATACCTGTCCGCCTTTCTCCCTTCGGGAAGCGTGGCGCT
TTCTCATAGCTCACGCTGTAGGTATCTCAGTTCGGTGTAGGTCGTTCGCTCCAAGCTGGGCTGTGTGCAC
GAACCCCCCGTTCAGCCCGACCGCTGCGCCTTATCCGGTAACTATCGTCTTGAGTCCAACCCGGTAAGAC
ACGACTTATCGCCACTGGCAGCAGCCACTGGTAACAGGATTAGCAGAGCGAGGTATGTAGGCGGTGCTAC
AGAGTTCTTGAAGTGGTGGCCTAACTACGGCTACACTAGAAGAACAGTATTTGGTATCTGCGCTCTGCTG
AAGCCAGTTACCTTCGGAAAAAGAGTTGGTAGCTCTTGATCCGGCAAACAAACCACCGCTGGTAGCGGTG
GTTTTTTTGTTTGCAAGCAGCAGATTACGCGCAGAAAAAAAGGATCTCAAGAAGATCCTTTGATCTTTTC
TACGGGGTCTGACGCTCAGTGGAACGAAAACTCACGTTAAGGGATTTTGGTCATGAGATTATCAAAAAGG
ATCTTCACCTAGATCCTTTTAAATTAAAAATGAAGTTTTAAATCAATCTAAAGTATATATGAGTAAACTT
GGTCTGACAGTTACCAATGCTTAATCAGTGAGGCACCTATCTCAGCGATCTGTCTATTTCGTTCATCCAT
AGTTGCCTGACTCCCCGTCGTGTAGATAACTACGATACGGGAGGGCTTACCATCTGGCCCCAGTGCTGCA
ATGATACCGCGAGACCCACGCTCACCGGCTCCAGATTTATCAGCAATAAACCAGCCAGCCGGAAGGGCCG
AGCGCAGAAGTGGTCCTGCAACTTTATCCGCCTCCATCCAGTCTATTAATTGTTGCCGGGAAGCTAGAGT
AAGTAGTTCGCCAGTTAATAGTTTGCGCAACGTTGTTGCCATTGCTACAGGCATCGTGGTGTCACGCTCG
TCGTTTGGTATGGCTTCATTCAGCTCCGGTTCCCAACGATCAAGGCGAGTTACATGATCCCCCATGTTGT
GCAAAAAAGCGGTTAGCTCCTTCGGTCCTCCGATCGTTGTCAGAAGTAAGTTGGCCGCAGTGTTATCACT
CATGGTTATGGCAGCACTGCATAATTCTCTTACTGTCATGCCATCCGTAAGATGCTTTTCTGTGACTGGT
GAGTACTCAACCAAGTCATTCTGAGAATAGTGTATGCGGCGACCGAGTTGCTCTTGCCCGGCGTCAATAC
GGGATAATACCGCGCCACATAGCAGAACTTTAAAAGTGCTCATCATTGGAAAACGTTCTTCGGGGCGAAA
ACTCTCAAGGATCTTACCGCTGTTGAGATCCAGTTCGATGTAACCCACTCGTGCACCCAACTGATCTTCA
GCATCTTTTACTTTCACCAGCGTTTCTGGGTGAGCAAAAACAGGAAGGCAAAATGCCGCAAAAAAGGGAA
TAAGGGCGACACGGAAATGTTGAATACTCATACTCTTCCTTTTTCAATATTATTGAAGCATTTATCAGGG
TTATTGTCTCATGAGCGGATACATATTTGAATGTATTTAGAAAAATAAACAAATAGGGGTTCCGCGCACA
TTTCCCCGAAAAGTGCCACCTGACGTCGACGGATCGGGAGATCTCCCGATCCCCTATGGTGCACTCTCAG
TACAATCTGCTCTGATGCCGCATAGTTAAGCCAGTATCTGCTCCCTGCTTGTGTGTTGGAGGTCGCTGAG
TAGTGCGCGAGCAAAATTTAAGCTACAACAAGGCAAGGCTTGACCGACAATTGCATGAAGAATCTGCTTA
GGGTTAGGCGTTTTGCGCTGCTTCGCGATGTACGGGCCAGATATA
