>Addgene plasmid #64901 | TetO-FUW-NfiA | addgene partial sequence | sequence record 113693 | WPRE-R 5'-CATAGCGTAAAAGGAGCAACA-3'
GTAATCCAGAGGTTGATTATCGATAAGCTTGATATCGAATTGAGCGCTTTATCTAGAGTCGACACCGGTG
CTAGCGGGATGCTGCACTTTTATCCCAGGTACCAGGACTGTGTCTGTTGAGGGATATTTACAAAGCTTGG
ATCCCGTGGTCCAACACTGACGAATCGGTTTGCGGGGGAGGTGCTGGGTGTCGAGTAGGTCGGTGAGGTG
GGGGAGGCTGCACCTCCTTCTGTTGATGTGGTTGGAGGCTTGGTGTCTGGCATGGGCAGAGGCACAGGCC
TGGCCATCGGTGGTGGTGGCGGCGGCGGCAACATTGGGGTGGGGAGGAATGGGTTGTGCACCTTGCCTTG
ACTGCTTCCATTGGGATTGAGGAACCCCACCTGTCCAGCTTGCTGACCAGCATCAGGACAGACAAGTTGG
ACAAACTCTTTCAGCGTCTCCTGAGGGTGGTAACGGATGGCTGGGTGTGAGAAGTAAGGCCCAGGCTGCT
GGATGATGGGTGACGTTGGAAAGTGGAGAGTCGATGGCGTCGCATGTGGACTTGCTCTGGGTCCTGTAAT
GACAGGTCGGTGATGCTGTGTGAATGCTGTTCCCAGGGAGGAGGTCTGCGAAGGGGAGGGGCTGCTGAAA
CCAGACTTCTCAGACTTCTTCAGTGTGCTTGGAGATGGCAAGCCTGGCTCTACTTCATGCCATCCACTGG
ACTGGCTGCCACT
