>Addgene plasmid #64901 | TetO-FUW-NfiA | addgene partial sequence | sequence record 113697 | pCEP-fwd 5'-AGAGCTCGTTTAGTGAACCG-3'
GACCTCCATAGAAGACACCGGGACCGATCCAGCCTCCGCGGCCCCGAATTCGTTGGGCCGATGTATTCTC
CGCTCTGTCTCACCCAGGATGAGTTTCATCCTTTCATTGAAGCACTTCTGCCCCATGTCCGCGCCTTCGC
CTACACATGGTTCAACCTGCAGGCCCGAAAGCGGAAATACTTCAAAAAACATGAGAAGCGCATGTCGAAA
GAAGAGGAGAGGGCCGTGAAGGATGAACTGCTAAGCGAGAAGCCCGAGGTCAAGCAGAAGTGGGCTTCCC
GACTTCTGGCCAAGTTACGGAAAGATATCCGACCCGAGTACCGAGAGGATTTTGTTCTTACAGTTACAGG
GAAAAAACCTCCATGCTGTGTTCTTTCCAACCCTGATCAGAAAGGCAAGATGCGGAGAATTGACTGCCTC
CGCCAGGCAGATAAAGTATGGAGGTTGGACCTCGTCATGGTGATCTTGTTCAAAGGTATTCCGCTGGAAA
GTACTGATGGCGAGCGCCTTGTAAAGAGTCCACAGTGCTCTAATCCAGGGCTCTGTGTCCAGCCCCATCA
CATAGGGGTTTCTGTAAAGGAACTCGATTTATATTTGGCATACTTTGTACATGCAGCAGATTCAAGTCAA
TCTGAAAGTCCCAGCCAGCCAAGTGAAGCTGACATTAAGGACCAGCCAGAAAATGGACATTTGGGCTTCC
AGGACAGCTTTGTCACATCAGGTG
